>Addgene plasmid #99994 | pDONR221-Sen1 | addgene full sequence | sequence record 192197 | Addgene NGS Result
GTAAAACGACGGCCAGTCTTAAGCTCGGGCCCCAAATAATGATTTTATTTTGACTGATAGTGACCTGTTC
GTTGCAACAAATTGATGAGCAATGCTTTTTTATAATGCCAACTTTGTACAAAAAAGCAGGCTACAAAATG
AATTCCAACAATCCTGATAATAATAATAGCAACAACATTAATAATAATAATAAGGATAAGGATATTGCCC
CCAATAGCGATGTTCAGCTAGCTACCGTCTATACCAAGGCAAAGTCTTACATTCCTCAGATTGAACAAGT
TTATCAAGGCACAAATCCAAATATTCAAGAGGCAAAATTATTAGGGGAGTTATTACAAGTTCTAGCAGAA
GTTCCCAAGGGTACGCATTTATTTTGCGACCCCATACTTGAACCAATATCAATTTTTTCCCTAACCATTT
TCTCATTCAATGAAGAAGCTACGGCCACATGGCTGAAGAATCATTTTAATCCAATTCTCTCTGTTTGTGA
TAAATGCATTCTAAATTTTGCGAGAGGGAAGTGCAAAATGTTACAACATTTTGCCATTCAAAGACATGTG
CCGCATGAACATGTAGCCAAGTTTAATGACATCGTATGCCAATGGAGGGTGGAGGCTGTTTTTCCTATTC
TTAGAAATATTTCCGTTAACGATAATACGGGAATTAACATTACAAATGAAATTGAAACTGCAATGTACGA
GTGTCTCTGTAATCCGCATATGTTGAGGCTTAACAAGCAACTTAAGGCTACTTTCGAAGCAATCTTCAAA
TTTTTCTACGACACAAAGCATCGTTTGTTGGACGTTACGAATCCATTAAGCATAAAAACCTTTATATCAG
GTGTCATATTTTGCTGGTGTGAAGGTTCAAAAGAGGAAAATGAGTGGTCACGAGCTTTTCTAAAGGATTT
ATACTCAAGAAATTTCCATATAAATCTTTCTAACCTGACACCGGATATTATTGAGGAAGTTTATATCCAT
ATTTTATTCTTACAGAATCCGGCAAACTGGACAGAGATTGTGGTATCTCAATTCTGGTCGAGATTACTAC
CGGTTTTCAATTTATTTGATAAAGACGTCTTCATAGAGTACTTTCAGGTCCCAAAAAATGTGGAATCTTT
AAAAAAAACATTCAAATTTCCGTTAGAGCCAATTTTTAAAATGTGGTACAATCACTTAAGCAAATCATAT
CATGATAAGCCACTAGACTTTTTGTTAAGAGGATTAACAATGTTCTTGAATAAATTTGGCTCCGAGTTTT
GGTCCAAAATTGAACCCTTCACATTCCATAGCATTTTGGATATAATTTTCAATAGAGATTCATTCCCAAT
CAAACTAATCAAAATTCAAGACAATCCAATTGTTGAGCATCAAACAGAAGTTTACTTTCAACTTACCGGT
TCTGTAACCGATTTACTTTCTTGGACCTTACCATTTTATCATGCACTGTCACCATCCAAAAGAATTCAAA
TGGTTAGAAAGGTCTCAATGGCGTTCCTGCGTATAATAGCCAATTATCCATCCCTAAAATCCATTCCCAA
AGCTTGTTTAATGAATTCAGCAACTGCCTTGTTGAGGGCTGTGTTGACTATTAAGGAAAATGAAAGGGCA
ATGCTTTATAAGAATGATGAATTTGAAACAGTACTGTTGACTAAAACAGATTCTAGAGCTTTGCTCAACA
ATCCTTTGATCCAAGACATAATAATTAGATCAGCTTCGAATCCTAACGACTTTTATCCTGGGCTAGGTGC
TGCTTCTGCATCGGTGGCCACATCCACGATGATGGTATTGGCAGAATGTATCGATTTTGATATACTGTTA
TTATGTCATCGAACGTTTAAGCTTTATTCAGGTAAACCAATTAGCGAAATTCCAATTTCAACCAACGTCT
TGGAAAATGTTACAAATAAAATTGACCTGAGATCTTTTCATGACGGTCCATTGCTGGCCAAACAGCTGCT
AGTATCTTTAAAAAATATTAATGGTCTTTTGATAGTACCGTCAAATACTGCCGTAGCTGAGGCACACAAC
GCATTGAATCAGAAGTTTTTGCTGCTATCAACGAGATTAATGGAAAAATTTGCGGATATTTTGCCCGGTC
AACTGTCTAAAATCCTTGCGGATGAAGATGCATCGCAGGGTTTTTGGTCCTGCATATTCTCCTCTGATAA
ACACTTGTATCAAGCAGCTACTAATATTTTATACAATACATTTGACGTTGAGGGTAGACTGGAAGGTATC
TTAGCGATTCTGAATAGTAATTTGACCGTTAACTTGAAGAATATAAACGTGATGCTACAAAGATTAATCA
ATTGTGAATTCTATGAGCCTTGCCCCCGTGCTGTTCGTGTTTTGATGGACGTAGTGAGTGCATTTGTAGA
CCCGATTTCTGGTGTGTTTGCTAATTTCCAAACTTTGAAGAGCCAAAATACCGAAAAGGAATTTTTAAAA
TTCTGGGAATCATGTTGGTTATTCTTGGATACGATTTATAAGTTTACTTTGAAATGGGCTTCTAAATATG
ACTATTCTGAACTGGAAAATTTCACCAAAGATACTTTAGATCTAAGTCGCTCTTTGGTGGACTCCTTTAG
AGAATTTTCAGATATTCTTCATGACCAAACGAAAAATTTACTTCTCAACGTTTTAGAAACCTTTAAGAAT
ATGTTGTATTGGCTGAGATTGAGCGACGAAGTACTTTTGGAATCTTGTGTTAGATTAATTATAAGCACGT
CTGATTTAGCACATGAAAAGCATGTGAAAGTGGATGATTCCTTGGTAGAAATGATGGCCAAGTACGCCTC
GAAGGCAAAGAGATTTTCAAATAAGTTGACGGAGCAACAGGCGAGTGAGATTCTACAAAAGGCTAAAATA
TTCAATAAAGCACTCACGGAAGAGGTCGCTACAGAAGCTGAAAACTACAGAAAAGAAAAGGAATTATCAA
GACTTGGGAAGGTGATCGACTTAACGGATTCTGTGCCGGCGTCACCATCCCTCTCGCCCTCTCTGTCTTC
AACCATTGCTAGTTCTTCTGCTGAATCCAGGGCAGACTATTTACAAAGAAAAGCTTTATCTTCTTCAATA
ACTGGGAGACCAAGAGTAGCTCAGCCTAAAATAACATCTTTTGGTACGTTCCAATCATCAGCTAATGCTA
AACTGCATCGTACAAAACCTGTTAAGCCTTTATCCAAAATGGAATTAGCTAGGATGCAATTATTAAACAA
CAGAGTTGTTCATCCACCTAGTGCGCCAGCTTTCCATACAAAGAGTAGGGGTTTGTCTAACAAAAACGAC
GATAGCAGTAGTGAGGAGAGTGACAACGATATAGAAAGCGCTCGGGAGCTTTTTGCTATTGCTAAGGCAA
AAGGCAAAGGAATACAAACTGTCGATATTAATGGTAAGGTTGTCAAGAGACAAACTGCGGCTGAATTGGC
TAAACAGGAGTTAGAACATATGAGAAAGAGATTAAATGTTGATATGAACCCTCTATATGAAATCATATTG
CAATGGGATTACACCAGAAATAGTGAATATCCTGATGATGAGCCTATTGGTAATTATTCTGACGTAAAGG
ATTTCTTCAACTCTCCTGCTGACTACCAAAAAGTCATGAAGCCTTTACTACTTCTAGAATCTTGGCAAGG
TCTATGTTCTTCACGTGATAGAGAGGACTATAAACCTTTCAGTATTATTGTAGGAAATCGAACTGCTGTG
TCAGATTTCTATGATGTGTATGCCTCTGTCGCTAAACAAGTCATACAGGATTGTGGTATTTCTGAATCTG
ACTTAATTGTAATGGCTTATTTACCCGATTTTCGACCAGACAAAAGGTTGTCCAGTGATGATTTCAAGAA
AGCACAACATACATGTTTAGCAAAGGTGAGAACATTGAAAAATACCAAAGGTGGTAATGTTGATGTCACA
TTACGAATTCATAGAAATCATTCTTTCAGTAAATTTTTGACACTAAGATCAGAGATATATTGTGTGAAGG
TTATGCAAATGACGACTATTGAAAGAGAGTATTCAACACTGGAAGGGCTGGAATACTATGACTTAGTTGG
CCAAATTCTACAGGCTAAACCATCGCCTCCCGTAAATGTGGATGCGGCAGAAATTGAAACAGTTAAGAAA
AGCTATAAGCTCAATACGTCGCAGGCTGAGGCCATCGTTAATTCGGTATCTAAAGAAGGTTTTTCTTTAA
TTCAGGGTCCACCTGGTACGGGTAAAACAAAGACTATACTGGGTATTATTGGTTACTTTTTGTCTACAAA
GAATGCCTCATCTTCAAATGTCATCAAAGTGCCACTAGAAAAGAACTCATCGAATACTGAACAACTGTTA
AAAAAGCAAAAAATTCTAATCTGTGCCCCCAGTAATGCCGCTGTGGACGAAATCTGCCTCAGACTGAAGA
GTGGAGTGTATGACAAGCAGGGGCATCAATTTAAACCTCAATTGGTCCGTGTAGGTAGGTCAGACGTTGT
AAACGTTGCAATTAAGGACCTTACTTTAGAAGAACTTGTGGATAAAAGGATAGGTGAAAGGAATTACGAA
ATCAGAACAGATCCGGAACTAGAACGTAAATTTAATAATGCTGTGACTAAAAGAAGAGAATTGAGAGGAA
AATTAGACTCTGAGAGTGGTAATCCAGAAAGTCCAATGTCAACCGAAGATATCAGTAAATTACAACTTAA
GATTAGGGAGCTAAGTAAAATAATCAATGAACTTGGCCGTGATAGGGACGAAATGCGTGAGAAGAATTCC
GTAAATTATAGGAATAGGGATTTGGATAGAAGGAATGCACAGGCCCATATCTTGGCGGTTAGTGACATCA
TATGTTCGACTTTATCTGGTTCAGCCCATGATGTACTCGCAACAATGGGTATTAAATTTGATACGGTCAT
TATAGATGAAGCATGTCAATGTACCGAACTTTCTTCAATTATTCCTCTCAGGTATGGAGGGAAGCGTTGT
ATTATGGTTGGTGATCCTAACCAACTACCACCAACTGTTCTTTCAGGTGCAGCAAGCAATTTTAAATACA
ATCAGTCACTGTTCGTTAGAATGGAGAAAAATAGCTCCCCATACTTGCTGGATGTTCAATACCGTATGCA
TCCTTCCATCAGTAAATTCCCCTCTTCTGAATTTTATCAGGGACGACTAAAAGACGGCCCTGGTATGGAT
ATCTTGAACAAAAGACCCTGGCACCAGCTTGAGCCATTAGCTCCCTACAAATTTTTTGACATCATTAGTG
GTAGGCAAGAACAAAATGCGAAGACTATGTCTTATACAAATATGGAGGAAATACGTGTTGCCATTGAGTT
AGTTGACTACCTTTTCAGAAAATTCGATAATAAAATTGATTTCACGGGAAAAATCGGTATAATTTCACCT
TATAGAGAGCAAATGCAAAAAATGCGTAAAGAGTTTGCCCGCTATTTTGGAGGCATGATCAACAAATCAA
TCGATTTCAATACAATCGACGGTTTCCAAGGTCAAGAAAAAGAAATCATCTTGATATCGTGTGTCCGTGC
CGATGATACGAAATCTAGTGTCGGTTTTTTAAAGGACTTTCGTCGTATGAATGTGGCTCTGACTAGAGCC
AAGACAAGTATTTGGGTTTTGGGACATCAAAGGTCTCTGGCTAAAAGCAAGTTATGGAGAGATTTGATTG
AAGATGCAAAAGATAGAAGTTGTCTTGCATATGCTTGCTCGGGTTTCCTGGATCCCAGAAATAATAGAGC
TCAAAGTATTTTAAGAAAGTTCAATGTACCCGTACCATCAGAGCAAGAAGATGATTATAAGCTACCCATG
GAATATATTACGCAAGGCCCCGATGAGGTAAAATCCAATAAGGACACAAAGAAGAGAAGAGTTGTCGATG
AAGGTGAAGAGGCAGATAAAGCTGTAAAGAAAAAGAAGAAAGAGAAGAAGAAGGAAAAGAAAAAGTCCAA
GGCAGATGATAAGAAAAAGAATAACAAGAAGGCAGAATCGCCCAGCACCTCATCTGGTACAAAGAAAAAG
TCATCCATTTTTGGTGGAATGAGTGTACCGAGTGCCGTAGTTCCTAAAACTTTTCCTGATGTGGACAGCA
ACAAAAAGGCAGCAGCAGTTGTTGGTAAAAAGAAAAATAACAAACACGTTTGTTTTTCGGATGATGTTAG
TTTCATACCAAGAAATGACGAACCTGAAATTAAAGTGACCAGAAGTTTATCCTCTGTATTGAAGGAAAAG
CAGTTAGGTTTGAAGGAGACGAGAACAATTTCTCCGCCTGAAATCAGTAATAATGAGGATGATGATGACG
AAGATGATTATACGCCGTCAATCTCCGATTCTTCATTAATGAAAAGTGAAGCAAATGGTCGTAACAACAG
GGTGGCTTCTCATAACCAAAATTTCAGCGCTAGTATATACGACGATCCACAAGTTTCGCAAGCAAAGCAG
ACGCAGGTACCTGCTGCTATTACAAAACACAGAAGTTCAAATAGTGTTTTATCCGGTGGTTCTTCGAGGA
TCCTGACTGCTTCCGATTACGGTGAACCCAATCAAAATGGACAGAATGGAGCAAATAGGACCCTCTCTCA
ACATGTGGGTAATGCGAATCAATACTCAACGGCTCCTGTGGGTACAGGCGAACTGCATGAAACTCTGCCC
GCCCATCCGCAAGACAGCTATCCTGCTGAGGCAGAAGATCCATATGATTTAAACCCCCATCCGCAACCAC
AATCTTCAGCATTCAAAGGACCTGGTAGTGGGCCCACAGGCACACGCAACAGTTCGAGACGGAATGCTTC
ATCTAGCCCATTTATCCCAAAAAAAAGAAAGCCTAGATCAAACCCAGCTTTCTTGTACAAAGTTGGCATT
ATAAGAAAGCATTGCTTATCAATTTGTTGCAACGAACAGGTCACTATCAGTCAAAATAAAATCATTATTT
GCCATCCAGCTGATATCCCCTATAGTGAGTCGTATTACATGGTCATAGCTGTTTCCTGGCAGCTCTGGCC
CGTGTCTCAAAATCTCTGATGTTACATTGCACAAGATAAAAATATATCATCATGAACAATAAAACTGTCT
GCTTACATAAACAGTAATACAAGGGGTGTTATGAGCCATATTCAACGGGAAACGTCGAGGCCGCGATTAA
ATTCCAACATGGATGCTGATTTATATGGGTATAAATGGGCTCGCGATAATGTCGGGCAATCAGGTGCGAC
AATCTATCGCTTGTATGGGAAGCCCGATGCGCCAGAGTTGTTTCTGAAACATGGCAAAGGTAGCGTTGCC
AATGATGTTACAGATGAGATGGTCAGACTAAACTGGCTGACGGAATTTATGCCTCTTCCGACCATCAAGC
ATTTTATCCGTACTCCTGATGATGCATGGTTACTCACCACTGCGATCCCCGGAAAAACAGCATTCCAGGT
ATTAGAAGAATATCCTGATTCAGGTGAAAATATTGTTGATGCGCTGGCAGTGTTCCTGCGCCGGTTGCAT
TCGATTCCTGTTTGTAATTGTCCTTTTAACAGCGATCGCGTATTTCGTCTCGCTCAGGCGCAATCACGAA
TGAATAACGGTTTGGTTGATGCGAGTGATTTTGATGACGAGCGTAATGGCTGGCCTGTTGAACAAGTCTG
GAAAGAAATGCATAAACTTTTGCCATTCTCACCGGATTCAGTCGTCACTCATGGTGATTTCTCACTTGAT
AACCTTATTTTTGACGAGGGGAAATTAATAGGTTGTATTGATGTTGGACGAGTCGGAATCGCAGACCGAT
ACCAGGATCTTGCCATCCTATGGAACTGCCTCGGTGAGTTTTCTCCTTCATTACAGAAACGGCTTTTTCA
AAAATATGGTATTGATAATCCTGATATGAATAAATTGCAGTTTCATTTGATGCTCGATGAGTTTTTCTAA
TCAGAATTGGTTAATTGGTTGTAACACTGGCAGAGCATTACGCTGACTTGACGGGACGGCGCAAGCTCAT
GACCAAAATCCCTTAACGTGAGTTACGCGTCGTTCCACTGAGCGTCAGACCCCGTAGAAAAGATCAAAGG
ATCTTCTTGAGATCCTTTTTTTCTGCGCGTAATCTGCTGCTTGCAAACAAAAAAACCACCGCTACCAGCG
GTGGTTTGTTTGCCGGATCAAGAGCTACCAACTCTTTTTCCGAAGGTAACTGGCTTCAGCAGAGCGCAGA
TACCAAATACTGTTCTTCTAGTGTAGCCGTAGTTAGGCCACCACTTCAAGAACTCTGTAGCACCGCCTAC
ATACCTCGCTCTGCTAATCCTGTTACCAGTGGCTGCTGCCAGTGGCGATAAGTCGTGTCTTACCGGGTTG
GACTCAAGACGATAGTTACCGGATAAGGCGCAGCGGTCGGGCTGAACGGGGGGTTCGTGCACACAGCCCA
GCTTGGAGCGAACGACCTACACCGAACTGAGATACCTACAGCGTGAGCTATGAGAAAGCGCCACGCTTCC
CGAAGGGAGAAAGGCGGACAGGTATCCGGTAAGCGGCAGGGTCGGAACAGGAGAGCGCACGAGGGAGCTT
CCAGGGGGAAACGCCTGGTATCTTTATAGTCCTGTCGGGTTTCGCCACCTCTGACTTGAGCGTCGATTTT
TGTGATGCTCGTCAGGGGGGCGGAGCCTATGGAAAAACGCCAGCAACGCGGCCTTTTTACGGTTCCTGGC
CTTTTGCTGGCCTTTTGCTCACATGTTCTTTCCTGCGTTATCCCCTGATTCTGTGGATAACCGTATTACC
GCCTTTGAGTGAGCTGATACCGCTCGCCGCAGCCGAACGACCGAGCGCAGCGAGTCAGTGAGCGAGGAAG
CGGAAGAGCGCCCAATACGCAAACCGCCTCTCCCCGCGCGTTGGCCGATTCATTAATGCAGCTGGCACGA
CAGGTTTCCCGACTGGAAAGCGGGCAGTGAGCGCAACGCAATTAATACGCGTACCGCTAGCCAGGAAGAG
TTTGTAGAAACGCAAAAAGGCCATCCGTCAGGATGGCCTTCTGCTTAGTTTGATGCCTGGCAGTTTATGG
CGGGCGTCCTGCCCGCCACCCTCCGGGCCGTTGCTTCACAACGTTCAAATCCGCTCCCGGCGGATTTGTC
CTACTCAGGAGAGCGTTCACCGACAAACAACAGATAAAACGAAAGGCCCAGTCTTCCGACTGAGCCTTTC
GTTTTATTTGATGCCTGGCAGTTCCCTACTCTCGCGTTAACGCTAGCATGGATGTTTTCCCAGTCACGAC
GTT
Features (pLannotate 1.2.2; 10 found; start..end, strand, type, name):
     33..132     +  protein_bind   attL1: mutant version of attL; recombination site for the Gateway® LR reaction LR Clonase™
    138..6830    +  CDS            SEN1: SEN1_YEAST - Experimental evidence at protein level: Swiss-Prot protein existence level 1. ATP-dependent 5'->3' DNA/RNA helicase required for the expression and maturation of diverse classes of non-protein-coding RNAs like precursor tRNAs, rRNAs and small nuclear (snRNA) and nucleolar (snoRNA) RNAs. Directs RNA polymerase II transcription termination on snoRNAs as well as on several short protein-coding genes. May also play a role in transcription-coupled nucleotide excision repair. From Saccharomyces cerevisiae (strain ATCC 204508 / S288c) (Baker's yeast).
   6832..6931    -  protein_bind   attL2: mutant version of attL; recombination site for the Gateway® LR reaction LR Clonase™
   6949..6967    -  promoter       T7 promoter: promoter for bacteriophage T7 RNA polymerase
   7101..7910    +  CDS            KanR: aminoglycoside phosphotransferase; aph(3')-Ia; confers resistance to kanamycin in bacteria or G418 (Geneticin®) in eukaryotes
   8057..8645    +  rep_origin     ori: high-copy-number ColE1/pMB1/pBR322/pUC origin of replication
   8828..8920    +  CDS            lacI (fragment): lac repressor; lacI; The lac repressor binds to the lac operator to inhibit transcription in E. coli. This inhibition can be relieved by adding lactose or isopropyl-β-D-thiogalactopyranoside (IPTG).
   8975..9002    -  terminator     rrnB T2 terminator: transcription terminator T2 from the E. coli rrnB gene
   9134..9177    +  terminator     rrnB T1 terminator: Escherichia coli rrnB; transcription terminator T1 from the E. coli rrnB gene
   9224..17      -  CDS            lacZα (fragment) (across the origin): LacZα fragment of β-galactosidase; lacZ fragment
