[The description below was written by a language model from this plasmid's Addgene catalogue record and pLannotate feature annotations shown in this document.]
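Description:
pDONR221-Sen1 is a Gateway entry clone built on the pDONR221 backbone, carrying the Saccharomyces cerevisiae SEN1 gene (YLR430W, also known as CIK3 or NRD2). The full sequence record is 9,243 nt. It is maintained in E. coli through a high-copy ColE1/pUC-type origin and selected with kanamycin via the aph(3')-Ia (KanR) gene. Although the catalogue lists the vector type as yeast expression, the annotated features include no yeast promoter, yeast origin or yeast selectable marker, so the plasmid itself serves as a shuttle for the open reading frame rather than as an expression vector.

The SEN1 coding sequence occupies roughly 6.7 kb and is flanked by attL1 and attL2 sites, the form these sites take after a BP reaction into a donor vector. These sites allow directional transfer of the insert into any attR-containing destination vector by an LR Clonase reaction, which is the stated purpose of the construct. Sen1 is an ATP-dependent 5'→3' DNA/RNA helicase needed for expression and maturation of non-coding RNAs such as tRNA, rRNA, snRNA and snoRNA precursors, and it directs RNA polymerase II termination on snoRNAs and some short protein-coding genes. No epitope tags or reporters are annotated on the insert.

Other backbone elements include rrnB T1 and T2 terminators upstream of the attL1 side, which insulate the cassette from read-through transcription, a T7 promoter just beyond attL2 pointing back toward the insert, and short residual lacI and lacZα fragments. The associated publication concerns the yeast SSU processome interactome, consistent with moving SEN1 into destination vectors for protein interaction studies, though the record does not name those vectors.
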