Addgene plasmid #99994: pDONR221-Sen1
Purpose: Shuttle yeast Sen1 into Gateway destination vector
Depositing lab: Susan Baserga. Depositing organization: Yale University. Publication: The SSU processome interactome in Saccharomyces cerevisiae reveals potential new protein subcomplexes. Vincent NG, Charette JM, Baserga SJ. RNA. 2017 Oct 20. pii: rna.062927.117. doi: 10.1261/rna.062927.117. PubMed 29054886.
Backbone
  Vector backbone: pDONR221
  Vector type: Yeast Expression
Growth in bacteria
  Bacterial resistance: Kanamycin, 50 μg/mL
  Growth temperature: 37°C
  Growth strain: DH5alpha
  Copy number: High Copy
Gene/Insert
  Gene/Insert name: Sen1
  Species: S. cerevisiae (budding yeast)
  Entrez Gene: SEN1 (a.k.a. YLR430W, CIK3, NRD2)
  Cloning method: Gateway Cloning
Terms and licenses: Academic/Nonprofit Terms; Industry Terms: Not Available to Industry
How to cite: pDONR221-Sen1 was a gift from Susan Baserga (Addgene plasmid # 99994 ; http://n2t.net/addgene:99994 ; RRID:Addgene_99994)
