>Addgene plasmid #99994 | pDONR221-Sen1 | depositor partial sequence | sequence record 182745 | pDONR221
CTTTCCTGCGTTATCCCCTGATTCTGTGGATAACCGTATTACCGCCTTTGAGTGAGCTGATACCGCTCGC
CGCAGCCGAACGACCGAGCGCAGCGAGTCAGTGAGCGAGGAAGCGGAAGAGCGCCCAATACGCAAACCGC
CTCTCCCCGCGCGTTGGCCGATTCATTAATGCAGCTGGCACGACAGGTTTCCCGACTGGAAAGCGGGCAG
TGAGCGCAACGCAATTAATACGCGTACCGCTAGCCAGGAAGAGTTTGTAGAAACGCAAAAAGGCCATCCG
TCAGGATGGCCTTCTGCTTAGTTTGATGCCTGGCAGTTTATGGCGGGCGTCCTGCCCGCCACCCTCCGGG
CCGTTGCTTCACAACGTTCAAATCCGCTCCCGGCGGATTTGTCCTACTCAGGAGAGCGTTCACCGACAAA
CAACAGATAAAACGAAAGGCCCAGTCTTCCGACTGAGCCTTTCGTTTTATTTGATGCCTGGCAGTTCCCT
ACTCTCGCGTTAACGCTAGCATGGATGTTTTCCCAGTCACGACGTTGTAAAACGACGGCCAGTCTTAAGC
TCGGGCCCCAAATAATGATTTTATTTTGACTGATAGTGACCTGTTCGTTGCAACAAATTGATGAGCAATG
CTTTTTTATAATGCCAACTTTGTACAAAAAAGCTGAACGAGAAACGTAAAATGATATAAATATCAATATA
TTAAATTAGATTTTGCATAAAAAACAGACTACATAATACTGTAAAACACAACATATCCAGTCACTATGAA
TCAACTACTTAGATGGTATTAGTGACCTGTAGTCGACCGACAGCCTTCCAAATGTTCTTCGGGTGATGCT
GCCAACTTAGTCGACCGACAGCCTTCCAAATGTTCTTCTCAAACGGAATCGTCGTATCCAGCCTACTCGC
TATTGTCCTCAATGCCGTATTAAATCATAAAAAGAAATAAGAAAAAGAGGTGCGAGCCTCTTTTTTGTGT
GACAAAATAAAAACATCTACCTATTCATATACGCTAGTGTCATAGTCCTGAAAATCATCTGCATCAAGAA
CAATTTCACAACTCTTATACTTTTCTCTTACAAGTCGTTCGGCTTCATCTGGATTTTCAGCCTCTATACT
TACTAAACGTGATAAAGTTTCTGTAATTTCTACTGTATCGACCTGCAGACTGGCTGTGTATAAGGGAGCC
TGACATTTATATTCCCCAGAACATCAGGTTAATGGCGTTTTTGATGTCATTTTCGCGGTGGCTGAGATCA
GCCACTTCTTCCCCGATAACGGAGACCGGCACACTGGCCATATCGGTGGTCATCATGCGCCAGCTTTCAT
CCCCGATATGCACCACCGGGTAAAGTTCACGGGAGACTTTATCTGACAGCAGACGTGCACTGGCCAGGGG
GATCACCATCCGTCGCCCGGGCGTGTCAATAATATCACTCTGTACATCCACAAACAGACGATAACGGCTC
TCTCTTTTATAGGTGTAAACCTTAAACTGCATTTCACCAGCCCCTGTTCTCGTCAGCAAAAGAGCCGTTC
ATTTCAATAAACCGGGCGACCTCAGCCATCCCTTCCTGATTTTCCGCTTTCCAGCGTTCGGCACGCAGAC
GACGGGCTTCATTCTGCATGGTTGTGCTTACCAGACCGGAGATATTGACATCATATATGCCTTGAGCAAC
TGATAGCTGTCGCTGTCAACTGTCACTGTAATACGCTGCTTCATAGCATACCTCTTTTTGACATACTTCG
GGTATACATATCAGTATATATTCTTATACCGCAAAAATCAGCGCGCAAATACGCATACTGTTATCTGGCT
TTTAGTAAGCCGGATCCACGCGGCGTTTACGCCCCCCCTGCCACTCATCGCAGTACTGTTGTAATTCATT
AAGCATTCTGCCGACATGGAAGCCATCACAAACGGCATGATGAACCTGAATCGCCAGCGGCATCAGCACC
TTGTCGCCTTGCGTATAATATTTGCCCATGGTGAAAACGGGGGCGAAGAAGTTGTCCATATTGGCCACGT
TTAAATCAAAACTGGTGAAACTCACCCAGGGATTGGCTGAGACGAAAAACATATTCTCAATAAACCCTTT
AGGGAAATAGGCCAGGTTTTCACCGTAACACGCCACATCTTGCGAATATATGTGTAGAAACTGCCGGAAA
TCGTCGTGGTATTCACTCCAGAGCGATGAAAACGTTTCAGTTTGCTCATGGAAAACGGTGTAACAAGGGT
GAACACTATCCCATATCACCAGCTCACCGTCTTTCATTGCCATACGGAATTCCGGATGAGCATTCATCAG
GCGGGCAAGAATGTGAATAAAGGCCGGATAAAACTTGTGCTTATTTTTCTTTACGGTCTTTAAAAAGGCC
GTAATATCCAGCTGAACGGTCTGGTTATAGGTACATTGAGCAACTGACTGAAATGCCTCAAAATGTTCTT
TACGATGCCATTGGGATATATCAACGGTGGTATATCCAGTGATTTTTTTCTCCATTTTAGCTTCCTTAGC
TCCTGAAAATCTCGATAACTCAAAAAATACGCCCGGTAGTGATCTTATTTCATTATGGTGAAAGTTGGAA
CCTCTTACGTGCCGATCAACGTCTCATTTTCGCCAAAAGTTGGCCCAGGGCTTCCCGGTATCAACAGGGA
CACCAGGATTTATTTATTCTGCGAAGTGATCTTCCGTCACAGGTATTTATTCGGCGCAAAGTGCGTCGGG
TGATGCTGCCAACTTAGTCGACTACAGGTCACTAATACCATCTAAGTAGTTGATTCATAGTGACTGGATA
TGTTGTGTTTTACAGTATTATGTAGTCTGTTTTTTATGCAAAATCTAATTTAATATATTGATATTTATAT
CATTTTACGTTTCTCGTTCAGCTTTCTTGTACAAAGTTGGCATTATAAGAAAGCATTGCTTATCAATTTG
TTGCAACGAACAGGTCACTATCAGTCAAAATAAAATCATTATTTGCCATCCAGCTGATATCCCCTATAGT
GAGTCGTATTACATGGTCATAGCTGTTTCCTGGCAGCTCTGGCCCGTGTCTCAAAATCTCTGATGTTACA
TTGCACAAGATAAAAATATATCATCATGAACAATAAAACTGTCTGCTTACATAAACAGTAATACAAGGGG
TGTTATGAGCCATATTCAACGGGAAACGTCGAGGCCGCGATTAAATTCCAACATGGATGCTGATTTATAT
GGGTATAAATGGGCTCGCGATAATGTCGGGCAATCAGGTGCGACAATCTATCGCTTGTATGGGAAGCCCG
ATGCGCCAGAGTTGTTTCTGAAACATGGCAAAGGTAGCGTTGCCAATGATGTTACAGATGAGATGGTCAG
ACTAAACTGGCTGACGGAATTTATGCCTCTTCCGACCATCAAGCATTTTATCCGTACTCCTGATGATGCA
TGGTTACTCACCACTGCGATCCCCGGAAAAACAGCATTCCAGGTATTAGAAGAATATCCTGATTCAGGTG
AAAATATTGTTGATGCGCTGGCAGTGTTCCTGCGCCGGTTGCATTCGATTCCTGTTTGTAATTGTCCTTT
TAACAGCGATCGCGTATTTCGTCTCGCTCAGGCGCAATCACGAATGAATAACGGTTTGGTTGATGCGAGT
GATTTTGATGACGAGCGTAATGGCTGGCCTGTTGAACAAGTCTGGAAAGAAATGCATAAACTTTTGCCAT
TCTCACCGGATTCAGTCGTCACTCATGGTGATTTCTCACTTGATAACCTTATTTTTGACGAGGGGAAATT
AATAGGTTGTATTGATGTTGGACGAGTCGGAATCGCAGACCGATACCAGGATCTTGCCATCCTATGGAAC
TGCCTCGGTGAGTTTTCTCCTTCATTACAGAAACGGCTTTTTCAAAAATATGGTATTGATAATCCTGATA
TGAATAAATTGCAGTTTCATTTGATGCTCGATGAGTTTTTCTAATCAGAATTGGTTAATTGGTTGTAACA
CTGGCAGAGCATTACGCTGACTTGACGGGACGGCGCAAGCTCATGACCAAAATCCCTTAACGTGAGTTAC
GCGTCGTTCCACTGAGCGTCAGACCCCGTAGAAAAGATCAAAGGATCTTCTTGAGATCCTTTTTTTCTGC
GCGTAATCTGCTGCTTGCAAACAAAAAAACCACCGCTACCAGCGGTGGTTTGTTTGCCGGATCAAGAGCT
ACCAACTCTTTTTCCGAAGGTAACTGGCTTCAGCAGAGCGCAGATACCAAATACTGTTCTTCTAGTGTAG
CCGTAGTTAGGCCACCACTTCAAGAACTCTGTAGCACCGCCTACATACCTCGCTCTGCTAATCCTGTTAC
CAGTGGCTGCTGCCAGTGGCGATAAGTCGTGTCTTACCGGGTTGGACTCAAGACGATAGTTACCGGATAA
GGCGCAGCGGTCGGGCTGAACGGGGGGTTCGTGCACACAGCCCAGCTTGGAGCGAACGACCTACACCGAA
CTGAGATACCTACAGCGTGAGCTATGAGAAAGCGCCACGCTTCCCGAAGGGAGAAAGGCGGACAGGTATC
CGGTAAGCGGCAGGGTCGGAACAGGAGAGCGCACGAGGGAGCTTCCAGGGGGAAACGCCTGGTATCTTTA
TAGTCCTGTCGGGTTTCGCCACCTCTGACTTGAGCGTCGATTTTTGTGATGCTCGTCAGGGGGGCGGAGC
CTATGGAAAAACGCCAGCAACGCGGCCTTTTTACGGTTCCTGGCCTTTTGCTGGCCTTTTGCTCACATGT
